>Addgene plasmid #121858 | KJ801: pMVP/Hygro-DEST | addgene full sequence | sequence record 247721 | Addgene NGS Result
GTGGCACTTTTCGGGGAAATGTGCGCGGAACCCCTATTTGTTTATTTTTCTAAATACATTCAAATATGTA
TCCGCTCATGAGACAATAACCCTGATAAATGCTTCAATAATATTGAAAAAGGAAGAGTATGAGTATTCAA
CATTTCCGTGTCGCCCTTATTCCCTTTTTTGCGGCATTTTGCCTTCCTGTTTTTGCTCACCCAGAAACGC
TGGTGAAAGTAAAAGATGCTGAAGATCAGTTGGGTGCACGAGTGGGTTACATCGAACTGGATCTCAACAG
CGGTAAGATCCTTGAGAGTTTTCGCCCCGAAGAACGTTTTCCAATGATGAGCACTTTTAAAGTTCTGCTA
TGTGGCGCGGTATTATCCCGTATTGACGCCGGGCAAGAGCAACTCGGTCGCCGCATACACTATTCTCAGA
ATGACTTGGTTGAGTACTCACCAGTCACAGAAAAGCATCTTACGGATGGCATGACAGTAAGAGAATTATG
CAGTGCTGCCATAACCATGAGTGATAACACTGCGGCCAACTTACTTCTGACAACGATCGGAGGACCGAAG
GAGCTAACCGCTTTTTTGCACAACATGGGGGATCATGTAACTCGCCTTGATCGTTGGGAACCGGAGCTGA
ATGAAGCCATACCAAACGACGAGCGTGACACCACGATGCCTGTAGCAATGGCAACAACGTTGCGCAAACT
ATTAACTGGCGAACTACTTACTCTAGCTTCCCGGCAACAATTAATAGACTGGATGGAGGCGGATAAAGTT
GCAGGACCACTTCTGCGCTCGGCCCTTCCGGCTGGCTGGTTTATTGCTGATAAATCTGGAGCCGGTGAGC
GTGGGTCTCGCGGTATCATTGCAGCACTGGGGCCAGATGGTAAGCCCTCCCGTATCGTAGTTATCTACAC
GACGGGGAGTCAGGCAACTATGGATGAACGAAATAGACAGATCGCTGAGATAGGTGCCTCACTGATTAAG
CATTGGTAACTGTCAGACCAAGTTTACTCATATATACTTTAGATTGATTTAAAACTTCATTTTTAATTTA
AAAGGATCTAGGTGAAGATCCTTTTTGATAATCTCATGACCAAAATCCCTTAACGTGAGTTTTCGTTCCA
CTGAGCGTCAGACCCCGTAGAAAAGATCAAAGGATCTTCTTGAGATCCTTTTTTTCTGCGCGTAATCTGC
TGCTTGCAAACAAAAAAACCACCGCTACCAGCGGTGGTTTGTTTGCCGGATCAAGAGCTACCAACTCTTT
TTCCGAAGGTAACTGGCTTCAGCAGAGCGCAGATACCAAATACTGTTCTTCTAGTGTAGCCGTAGTTAGG
CCACCACTTCAAGAACTCTGTAGCACCGCCTACATACCTCGCTCTGCTAATCCTGTTACCAGTGGCTGCT
GCCAGTGGCGATAAGTCGTGTCTTACCGGGTTGGACTCAAGACGATAGTTACCGGATAAGGCGCAGCGGT
CGGGCTGAACGGGGGGTTCGTGCACACAGCCCAGCTTGGAGCGAACGACCTACACCGAACTGAGATACCT
ACAGCGTGAGCTATGAGAAAGCGCCACGCTTCCCGAAGGGAGAAAGGCGGACAGGTATCCGGTAAGCGGC
AGGGTCGGAACAGGAGAGCGCACGAGGGAGCTTCCAGGGGGAAACGCCTGGTATCTTTATAGTCCTGTCG
GGTTTCGCCACCTCTGACTTGAGCGTCGATTTTTGTGATGCTCGTCAGGGGGGCGGAGCCTATGGAAAAA
CGCCAGCAACGCGGCCTTTTTACGGTTCCTGGCCTTTTGCTGGCCTTTTGCTCACATGTTCTTTCCTGCG
TTATCCCCTGATTCTGTGGATAACCGTATTACCGCCTTTGAGTGAGCTGATACCGCTCGCCGCAGCCGAA
CGACCGAGCGCAGCGAGTCAGTGAGCGAGGAAGCTGTAAAACGACGGCCAGTAGCTCCACCGCGGTGGCG
GCCGCTCTAGAACTAGTGGATCCCCCGGGCTGCAGGAATTCGATATCACAAGTTTGTACAAAAAAGCTGA
ACGAGAAACGTAAAATGATATAAATATCAATATATTAAATTAGATTTTGCATAAAAAACAGACTACATAA
TACTGTAAAACACAACATATCCAGTCACTATGGCGGCCGCATTAGGCACCCCAGGCTTTACACTTTATGC
TTCCGGCTCGTATAATGTGTGGATTTTGAGTTAGGATCCGTCGAGATTTTCAGGAGCTAAGGAAGCTAAA
ATGGAGAAAAAAATCACTGGATATACCACCGTTGATATATCCCAATGGCATCGTAAAGAACATTTTGAGG
CATTTCAGTCAGTTGCTCAATGTACCTATAACCAGACCGTTCAGCTGGATATTACGGCCTTTTTAAAGAC
CGTAAAGAAAAATAAGCACAAGTTTTATCCGGCCTTTATTCACATTCTTGCCCGCCTGATGAATGCTCAT
CCGGAATTCCGTATGGCAATGAAAGACGGTGAGCTGGTGATATGGGATAGTGTTCACCCTTGTTACACCG
TTTTCCATGAGCAAACTGAAACGTTTTCATCGCTCTGGAGTGAATACCACGACGATTTCCGGCAGTTTCT
ACACATATATTCGCAAGATGTGGCGTGTTACGGTGAAAACCTGGCCTATTTCCCTAAAGGGTTTATTGAG
AATATGTTTTTCGTCTCAGCCAATCCCTGGGTGAGTTTCACCAGTTTTGATTTAAACGTGGCCAATATGG
ACAACTTCTTCGCCCCCGTTTTCACCATGGGCAAATATTATACGCAAGGCGACAAGGTGCTGATGCCGCT
GGCGATTCAGGTTCATCATGCCGTTTGTGATGGCTTCCATGTCGGCAGAATGCTTAATGAATTACAACAG
TACTGCGATGAGTGGCAGGGCGGGGCGTAAACGCGTGGATCCGGCTTACTAAAAGCCAGATAACAGTATG
CGTATTTGCGCGCTGATTTTTGCGGTATAAGAATATATACTGATATGTATACCCGAAGTATGTCAAAAAG
AGGTATGCTATGAAGCAGCGTATTACAGTGACAGTTGACAGCGACAGCTATCAGTTGCTCAAGGCATATA
TGATGTCAATATCTCCGGTCTGGTAAGCACAACCATGCAGAATGAAGCCCGTCGTCTGCGTGCCGAACGC
TGGAAAGCGGAAAATCAGGAAGGGATGGCTGAGGTCGCCCGGTTTATTGAAATGAACGGCTCTTTTGCTG
ACGAGAACAGGGGCTGGTGAAATGCAGTTTAAGGTTTACACCTATAAAAGAGAGAGCCGTTATCGTCTGT
TTGTGGATGTACAGAGTGATATTATTGACACGCCCGGGCGACGGATGGTGATCCCCCTGGCCAGTGCACG
TCTGCTGTCAGATAAAGTCTCCCGTGAACTTTACCCGGTGGTGCATATCGGGGATGAAAGCTGGCGCATG
ATGACCACCGATATGGCCAGTGTGCCGGTCTCCGTTATCGGGGAAGAAGTGGCTGATCTCAGCCACCGCG
AAAATGACATCAAAAACGCCATTAACCTGATGTTCTGGGGAATATAAATGTCAGGCTCCCTTATACACAG
CCAGTCTGCAGGTCGACCATAGTGACTGGATATGTTGTGTTTTACAGTATTATGTAGTCTGTTTTTTATG
CAAAATCTAATTTAATATATTGATATTTATATCATTTTACGTTTCTCGTTCAGCTTTCTTGTACAAAGTG
GTGATATCAAGCTTATCGATACCGTCGACCTCGACATGGTCATAGCTGTTGACGGTGTGGAAAGTCCCCA
GGCTCCCCAGCAGGCAGAAGTATGCAAAGCATGCATCTCAATTAGTCAGCAACCAGGTGTGGAAAGTCCC
CAGGCTCCCCAGCAGGCAGAAGTATGCAAAGCATGCATCTCAATTAGTCAGCAACCATAGTCCCGCCCCT
AACTCCGCCCATCCCGCCCCTAACTCCGCCCAGTTCCGCCCATTCTCCGCCCCATGGCTGACTAATTTTT
TTTATTTATGCAGAGGCCGAGGCCGCCTCTGCCTCTGAGCTATTCCAGAAGTAGTGAGGAGGCTTTTTTG
GAGGCCTAGGCTTTTGCAAAAAGCTCCCGGGAGCTTGTATATCCATTTTCGGATCTGATCAGCACGTGTT
GACAATTAATCATCGGCATAGTATATCGGCATAGTATAATACGACAAGGTGAGGAACTAAACCATGAAGA
AGCCCGAACTCACCGCTACCAGCGTTGAAAAATTTCTCATCGAGAAGTTCGACAGTGTGAGCGACCTGAT
GCAGTTGTCGGAGGGCGAAGAGAGCCGAGCCTTCAGCTTCGATGTCGGCGGACGCGGCTATGTACTGCGG
GTGAATAGCTGCGCTGATGGCTTCTACAAAGACCGCTACGTGTACCGCCACTTCGCCAGCGCTGCACTAC
CCATCCCCGAAGTGTTGGACATCGGCGAGTTCAGCGAGAGCCTGACATACTGCATCAGTAGACGCGCCCA
AGGCGTTACTCTCCAAGACCTCCCCGAAACAGAGCTGCCTGCTGTGTTACAGCCTGTCGCCGAAGCTATG
GATGCTATTGCCGCCGCCGACCTCAGTCAAACCAGCGGCTTCGGCCCATTCGGGCCCCAAGGCATCGGCC
AGTACACAACCTGGCGGGATTTCATTTGCGCCATTGCTGATCCCCATGTCTACCACTGGCAGACCGTGAT
GGACGACACCGTGTCCGCCAGCGTAGCTCAAGCCCTGGACGAACTGATGCTGTGGGCCGAAGACTGTCCC
GAGGTGCGCCACCTCGTCCATGCCGACTTCGGCAGCAACAACGTCCTGACCGACAACGGCCGCATCACCG
CCGTAATCGACTGGTCCGAAGCTATGTTCGGGGACAGTCAGTACGAGGTGGCCAACATCTTCTTCTGGCG
GCCCTGGCTGGCTTGCATGGAGCAGCAGACTCGCTACTTCGAGCGCCGGCATCCCGAGCTGGCCGGCAGC
CCTCGTCTGCGAGCCTACATGCTGCGCATCGGCCTGGATCAGCTCTACCAGAGCCTCGTGGACGGCAACT
TCGACGATGCTGCCTGGGCTCAAGGCCGCTGCGATGCCATCGTCCGCAGCGGGGCCGGCACCGTCGGTCG
CACACAAATCGCTCGCCGGAGCGCAGCCGTATGGACCGACGGCTGCGTCGAGGTGCTGGCCGACAGCGGC
AACCGCCGGCCCAGTACACGACCGCGCGCTAAGGAGGTAGGTCGAGTTTAACGTACCGGTTAGTAATGAG
TTTAAACGGGGGAGGCTAACTGAAACACGGAAGGAGACAATACCGGAAGGAACCCGCGCTATGACGGCAA
TAAAAAGACAGAATAAAACGCACGGGTGTTGGGTCGTTTGTTCATAAACGCGGGGTTCGGTCCCAGGGCT
GGCACTCTGTCGATACCCCACCGAGACCCCATTGGGGCCAATACGCCCGCGTTTCTTCCTTTTCCCCACC
CCACCCCCCAAGTTCGGGTGAAGGCCCAGGGCTCGCAGCCAACGTCGGGGCGGCAGGCCCTGCCATAGCA
GATCCGGTTAAATCAAAAGAATAGACCGAGATAGGGT
[37 nt withheld, positions 5568-5604]
AAAGAACGTGGACTCCAACGTCAAAGG
[49 nt withheld, positions 5632-5680]
T
[91 nt withheld, positions 5682-5772]
G
[124 nt withheld, positions 5774-5897]
CAG
Features (pLannotate 1.2.2; 19 found; start..end, strand, type, name):
     24..128     +  promoter       AmpR promoter: bla
    129..989     +  CDS            AmpR: β-lactamase; bla; confers resistance to ampicillin, carbenicillin, and related antibiotics
   1160..1748    +  rep_origin     ori: high-copy-number ColE1/pMB1/pBR322/pUC origin of replication
   1925..1942    -  CDS            lacZα (fragment): LacZα fragment of β-galactosidase; lacZ fragment
   1943..2008    +  misc_feature   MCS (fragment): pBluescript multiple cloning site
   2008..2132    +  protein_bind   attR1: mutant version of attR; recombination site for the Gateway® LR reaction LR Clonase™
   2157..2187    +  promoter       lac UV5 promoter: E. coli lac promoter with an "up" mutation
   2211..2240    +  promoter       cat promoter (fragment): promoter of the E. coli cat gene encoding chloramphenicol acetyltransferase
   2241..2900    +  CDS            CmR: chloramphenicol acetyltransferase; cat; confers resistance to chloramphenicol
   3079..3237    +  CDS            ccdA (fragment): CCDA_ECO57 - Also known as H, letA. Experimental evidence at protein level: Swiss-Prot protein existence level 1. Antitoxin component of a type II toxin-antitoxin (TA) system which inhibits the post-segregational killing (PSK) of plasmid-free cells, also referred to as a plasmid addiction system. Binds to and blocks the activity of CcdB; will also remove bound CcdB protein from the CcdB-GyrA complex by forming a CcdA-CcdB complex, a process termed rejuvenation. Functions as a transcriptional corepressor for the ccdAB operon, repression also requires CcdB (By similarity). From Escherichia coli
   3242..3544    +  CDS            ccdB: CCDB_ECOLI - Also known as G, letB, letD. Experimental evidence at protein level: Swiss-Prot protein existence level 1. Toxic component of a type II toxin-antitoxin (TA) system, functioning in plasmid maintainence. Responsible for the post- segregational killing (PSK) of plasmid-free cells, also referred to as a plasmid addiction system. Half-life of over 2 hours. Cell killing by CcdB is accompanied by filamentation, defects in chromosome and plasmid segregation, defects in cell division, formation of anucleate cells, decreased DNA synthesis and plasmid loss. Interferes with the activity of DN
   3588..3712    -  protein_bind   attR2: mutant version of attR; recombination site for the Gateway® LR reaction LR Clonase™
   3713..3744    +  misc_feature   MCS (fragment): pBluescript multiple cloning site
   3764..4080    +  promoter       SV40 promoter: SV40 enhancer and early promoter
   4128..4175    +  promoter       EM7 promoter: synthetic bacterial promoter&nbsp
   4194..5231    +  CDS            HygR: hygromycin B phosphotransferase confers resistance to hygromycin
   5315..5363    +  polyA_signal   HSV TK poly(A) signal: herpes simplex virus thymidine kinase polyadenylation signal (Cole and Stacy, 1985)
   5454..5470    -  polyA_signal   bGH poly(A) signal (fragment): bovine growth hormone polyadenylation signal
   5539..5897    -  rep_origin     f1 ori (sequence partly withheld): f1 bacteriophage origin of replication; arrow indicates direction of (+) strand synthesis
