[The description below was written by a language model from this plasmid's Addgene catalogue record and pLannotate feature annotations shown in this document.]
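Description:
KJ801: pMVP/Hygro-DEST is an empty Gateway destination vector for mammalian expression, part of the pMVP modular cloning platform. It was built by Gibson assembly of a Gateway selection cassette of about 1.5 kb into the JK104 backbone, giving a plasmid of 5.9 kb. It replicates in E. coli from a high-copy ColE1/pUC-type origin and also carries an f1 phage origin. Bacterial selection uses ampicillin (β-lactamase with its own promoter) together with chloramphenicol. Because the plasmid encodes the CcdB gyrase toxin, it is propagated in a ccdB-tolerant strain.

The cloning region consists of attR1 and attR2 sites flanking a chloramphenicol acetyltransferase gene, a ccdA fragment and the complete ccdB gene. In an LR recombination reaction, entry-clone elements replace this cassette. Loss of ccdB then allows recombinant plasmids to grow in standard E. coli, while unrecombined vector is counter-selected. No mammalian promoter or complete polyadenylation signal is annotated next to the att sites; only a short, reverse-oriented bGH poly(A) fragment appears further downstream. This suggests that the promoter, coding sequence and terminator are meant to come from the recombined entry modules, although the record does not say so explicitly.

Downstream of attR2 is an independent selection unit. The SV40 enhancer/early promoter and the bacterial EM7 promoter sit in tandem ahead of the hygromycin B phosphotransferase gene, which is followed by the HSV TK poly(A) signal. This unit allows hygromycin selection of transfected mammalian cells, for example to establish stable lines expressing the transgene assembled into the vector.
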