Addgene plasmid #121858: KJ801: pMVP/Hygro-DEST
Purpose: (Empty Backbone) pMVP destination vector, empty expression vector backbone w/ Hygro selection cassette
Depositing lab: Christopher Newgard. Depositing organization: Duke University. Publication: Creation of versatile cloning platforms for transgene expression and dCas9-based epigenome editing. Haldeman JM, Conway AE, Arlotto ME, Slentz DH, Muoio DM, Becker TC, Newgard CB. Nucleic Acids Res. 2018 Dec 27. pii: 5264291. doi: 10.1093/nar/gky1286. PubMed 30590691.
Backbone
  Vector backbone: JK104
  Backbone manufacturer: Newgard Lab
  Backbone size (bp): 4445
  Vector type: Mammalian Expression ; pMVP Gateway Destination Vector
  Selectable markers: Hygromycin
Growth in bacteria
  Bacterial resistance: Chloramphenicol and Ampicillin, 25 & 100 μg/mL
  Growth temperature: 37°C
  Growth strain: ccdB Survival
  Copy number: High Copy
Gene/Insert
  Gene/Insert name: Gateway selection cassette (ccdb gene + Chlor resistance gene)
  Species: Synthetic
  Insert size (bp): 1455
  Cloning method: Gibson Cloning
Terms and licenses: Academic/Nonprofit Terms; Industry Terms: Not Available to Industry
How to cite: KJ801: pMVP/Hygro-DEST was a gift from Christopher Newgard (Addgene plasmid # 121858 ; http://n2t.net/addgene:121858 ; RRID:Addgene_121858)
